>Addgene plasmid #109706 | p3E-rab3da | depositor full sequence | sequence record 206643 | Full Sequence
CTTTCCTGCGTTATCCCCTGATTCTGTGGATAACCGTATTACCGCCTTTGAGTGAGCTGATACCGCTCGC
CGCAGCCGAACGACCGAGCGCAGCGAGTCAGTGAGCGAGGAAGCGGAAGAGCGCCCAATACGCAAACCGC
CTCTCCCCGCGCGTTGGCCGATTCATTAATGCAGCTGGCACGACAGGTTTCCCGACTGGAAAGCGGGCAG
TGAGCGCAACGCAATTAATACGCGTACCGCTAGCCAGGAAGAGTTTGTAGAAACGCAAAAAGGCCATCCG
TCAGGATGGCCTTCTGCTTAGTTTGATGCCTGGCAGTTTATGGCGGGCGTCCTGCCCGCCACCCTCCGGG
CCGTTGCTTCACAACGTTCAAATCCGCTCCCGGCGGATTTGTCCTACTCAGGAGAGCGTTCACCGACAAA
CAACAGATAAAACGAAAGGCCCAGTCTTCCGACTGAGCCTTTCGTTTTATTTGATGCCTGGCAGTTCCCT
ACTCTCGCGTTAACGCTAGCATGGATGTTTTCCCAGTCACGACGTTGTAAAACGACGGCCAGTCTTAAGC
TCGGGCCCTGCAGCTCTAGAGCTCGAATTCTACAGGTCACTAATACCATCTAAGTAGTTGGTTCATAGTG
ACTGCATATGTTGTGTTTTACAGTATTATGTAGTCTGTTTTTTATGCAAAATCTAATTTAATATATTGAT
ATTTATATCATTTTACGTTTCTCGTTCAACTTTCTTGTACAAAGTGGTGGCGTCGGCCAACGATACCCGT
CATCAGACACAGGTGCAGAAAGACGTTGCTGATCAGAATTTTGACTACATGTTCAAGCTGCTCATCATTG
GCAACAGCAGTGTGGGAAAAACAAGTTTTCTGTTCCGTTACGCTGACGATTCGTTCACCTCAGCATTCGT
CAGCACAGTCGGCATCGACTTCAAAGTCAAAACGGTTTACCGCAACGAGAAGCGAGTCAAACTCCAGATA
TGGGACACAGCGGGACAGGAGAGGTACCGAACCATAACCACAGCTTACTACAGAGGGGCCATGGGATTTC
TGCTCATGTATGACATCACTAACCAAGATTCCTTTTACGCCGTGCAGGACTGGGCGACTCAGATTAAAAC
ATACTCATGGGACAACGCTCAGGTGATTCTGGTGGGGAATAAATGTGATCTGGAGGACGACAGACTGGTG
GCCAGAGAGGACGGACAGAGACTGGCCAATGAGCTAGGTTTTCAGTTTTTTGAGGCAAGTGCGAAGGACA
ACATTAACGTCAAGCAGGTGTTTGGGCGTCTGGTCGACATCATCTGTGACAAAATGAACGAGAGCTTGGA
CACAGACCCGAGCATCTTAACCAATCAGAAAGGGCCCAGTCTTCAAGACACGCCCCCTGATGGACAGAGC
GGCGGCTGCGGATGTTAATGATATTCTTTCTCAACACAACTTTATTATACAAAGTTGGCATTATAAAAAA
GCATTGCTTATCAATTTGTTGCAACGAACAGGTCACTATCAGTCAAAATAAAATCATTATTTGGAGCTCC
ATGGTAGCGTTAACGCGGCCGCGATATCCCCTATAGTGAGTCGTATTACATGGTCATAGCTGTTTCCTGG
CAGCTCTGGCCCGTGTCTCAAAATCTCTGATGTTACATTGCACAAGATAAAAATATATCATCATGAACAA
TAAAACTGTCTGCTTACATAAACAGTAATACAAGGGGTGTTATGAGCCATATTCAACGGGAAACGTCGAG
GCCGCGATTAAATTCCAACATGGATGCTGATTTATATGGGTATAAATGGGCTCGCGATAATGTCGGGCAA
TCAGGTGCGACAATCTATCGCTTGTATGGGAAGCCCGATGCGCCAGAGTTGTTTCTGAAACATGGCAAAG
GTAGCGTTGCCAATGATGTTACAGATGAGATGGTCAGACTAAACTGGCTGACGGAATTTATGCCTCTTCC
GACCATCAAGCATTTTATCCGTACTCCTGATGATGCATGGTTACTCACCACTGCGATCCCCGGAAAAACA
GCATTCCAGGTATTAGAAGAATATCCTGATTCAGGTGAAAATATTGTTGATGCGCTGGCAGTGTTCCTGC
GCCGGTTGCATTCGATTCCTGTTTGTAATTGTCCTTTTAACAGCGATCGCGTATTTCGTCTCGCTCAGGC
GCAATCACGAATGAATAACGGTTTGGTTGATGCGAGTGATTTTGATGACGAGCGTAATGGCTGGCCTGTT
GAACAAGTCTGGAAAGAAATGCATAAACTTTTGCCATTCTCACCGGATTCAGTCGTCACTCATGGTGATT
TCTCACTTGATAACCTTATTTTTGACGAGGGGAAATTAATAGGTTGTATTGATGTTGGACGAGTCGGAAT
CGCAGACCGATACCAGGATCTTGCCATCCTATGGAACTGCCTCGGTGAGTTTTCTCCTTCATTACAGAAA
CGGCTTTTTCAAAAATATGGTATTGATAATCCTGATATGAATAAATTGCAGTTTCATTTGATGCTCGATG
AGTTTTTCTAATCAGAATTGGTTAATTGGTTGTAACACTGGCAGAGCATTACGCTGACTTGACGGGACGG
CGCAAGCTCATGACCAAAATCCCTTAACGTGAGTTACGCGTCGTTCCACTGAGCGTCAGACCCCGTAGAA
AAGATCAAAGGATCTTCTTGAGATCCTTTTTTTCTGCGCGTAATCTGCTGCTTGCAAACAAAAAAACCAC
CGCTACCAGCGGTGGTTTGTTTGCCGGATCAAGAGCTACCAACTCTTTTTCCGAAGGTAACTGGCTTCAG
CAGAGCGCAGATACCAAATACTGTCCTTCTAGTGTAGCCGTAGTTAGGCCACCACTTCAAGAACTCTGTA
GCACCGCCTACATACCTCGCTCTGCTAATCCTGTTACCAGTGGCTGCTGCCAGTGGCGATAAGTCGTGTC
TTACCGGGTTGGACTCAAGACGATAGTTACCGGATAAGGCGCAGCGGTCGGGCTGAACGGGGGGTTCGTG
CACACAGCCCAGCTTGGAGCGAACGACCTACACCGAACTGAGATACCTACAGCGTGAGCATTGAGAAAGC
GCCACGCTTCCCGAAGGGAGAAAGGCGGACAGGTATCCGGTAAGCGGCAGGGTCGGAACAGGAGAGCGCA
CGAGGGAGCTTCCAGGGGGAAACGCCTGGTATCTTTATAGTCCTGTCGGGTTTCGCCACCTCTGACTTGA
GCGTCGATTTTTGTGATGCTCGTCAGGGGGGCGGAGCCTATGGAAAAACGCCAGCAACGCGGCCTTTTTA
CGGTTCCTGGCCTTTTGCTGGCCTTTTGCTCACATGTT
Features (pLannotate 1.2.2; 11 found; start..end, strand, type, name):
    121..213     +  CDS            lacI (fragment): lac repressor; lacI; The lac repressor binds to the lac operator to inhibit transcription in E. coli. This inhibition can be relieved by adding lactose or isopropyl-β-D-thiogalactopyranoside (IPTG).
    268..295     -  terminator     rrnB T2 terminator: transcription terminator T2 from the E. coli rrnB gene
    427..470     +  terminator     rrnB T1 terminator: Escherichia coli rrnB; transcription terminator T1 from the E. coli rrnB gene
    517..553     -  CDS            lacZα (fragment): LacZα fragment of β-galactosidase; lacZ fragment
    624..748     -  protein_bind   attR2: mutant version of attR; recombination site for the Gateway® LR reaction LR Clonase™
    750..1415    +  CDS            RAB3D: RAB3D_HUMAN - Also known as GOV, RAB16. Experimental evidence at protein level: Swiss-Prot protein existence level 1. Protein transport. Probably involved in regulated exocytosis (By similarity). From Homo sapiens (Human).
   1437..1457    -  protein_bind   attB3: mutant version of attB; core recombination site for the Gateway® BP reaction BP Clonase™
   1448..1533    -  protein_bind   attL1 (fragment): mutant version of attL; recombination site for the Gateway® LR reaction LR Clonase™
   1570..1588    -  promoter       T7 promoter: promoter for bacteriophage T7 RNA polymerase
   1722..2531    +  CDS            KanR: aminoglycoside phosphotransferase; aph(3')-Ia; confers resistance to kanamycin in bacteria or G418 (Geneticin®) in eukaryotes
   2678..3266    +  rep_origin     ori: high-copy-number ColE1/pMB1/pBR322/pUC origin of replication
