>Addgene plasmid #109706 | p3E-rab3da | addgene full sequence | sequence record 223984 | Addgene NGS Result
CATAGTGACTGCATATGTTGTGTTTTACAGTATTATGTAGTCTGTTTTTTATGCAAAATCTAATTTAATA
TATTGATATTTATATCATTTTACGTTTCTCGTTCAACTTTCTTGTACAAAGTGGTGGCGTCGGCCAACGA
TACCCGTCATCAGACACAGGTGCAGAAAGACGTTGCTGATCAGAATTTTGACTACATGTTCAAGCTGCTC
ATCATTGGCAACAGCAGTGTGGGAAAAACAAGTTTTCTGTTCCGTTACGCTGACGATTCGTTCACCTCAG
CATTCGTCAGCACAGTCGGCATCGACTTCAAAGTCAAAACGGTTTACCGCAACGAGAAGCGAGTCAAACT
CCAGATATGGGACACAGCGGGACAGGAGAGGTACCGAACCATAACCACAGCTTACTACAGAGGGGCCATG
GGATTTCTGCTCATGTATGACATCACTAACCAAGATTCCTTTTACGCCGTGCAGGACTGGGCGACTCAGA
TTAAAACATACTCATGGGACAACGCTCAGGTGATTCTGGTGGGGAATAAATGTGATCTGGAGGACGACAG
ACTGGTGGCCAGAGAGGACGGACAGAGACTGGCCAATGAGCTAGGTTTTCAGTTTTTTGAGGCAAGTGCG
AAGGACAACATTAACGTCAAGCAGGTGTTTGGGCGTCTGGTCGACATCATCTGTGACAAAATGAACGAGA
GCTTGGACACAGACCCGAGCATCTTAACCAATCAGAAAGGGCCCAGTCTTCAAGACACGCCCCCTGATGG
ACAGAGCGGCGGCTGCGGATGTTAATGATATTCTTTCTCAACACAACTTTATTATACAAAGTTGGCATTA
TAAAAAAGCATTGCTTATCAATTTGTTGCAACGAACAGGTCACTATCAGTCAAAATAAAATCATTATTTG
GAGCTCCATGGTAGCGTTAACGCGGCCGCGATATCCCCTATAGTGAGTCGTATTACATGGTCATAGCTGT
TTCCTGGCAGCTCTGGCCCGTGTCTCAAAATCTCTGATGTTACATTGCACAAGATAAAAATATATCATCA
TGAACAATAAAACTGTCTGCTTACATAAACAGTAATACAAGGGGTGTTATGAGCCATATTCAACGGGAAA
CGTCGAGGCCGCGATTAAATTCCAACATGGATGCTGATTTATATGGGTATAAATGGGCTCGCGATAATGT
CGGGCAATCAGGTGCGACAATCTATCGCTTGTATGGGAAGCCCGATGCGCCAGAGTTGTTTCTGAAACAT
GGCAAAGGTAGCGTTGCCAATGATGTTACAGATGAGATGGTCAGACTAAACTGGCTGACGGAATTTATGC
CTCTTCCGACCATCAAGCATTTTATCCGTACTCCTGATGATGCATGGTTACTCACCACTGCGATCCCCGG
AAAAACAGCATTCCAGGTATTAGAAGAATATCCTGATTCAGGTGAAAATATTGTTGATGCGCTGGCAGTG
TTCCTGCGCCGGTTGCATTCGATTCCTGTTTGTAATTGTCCTTTTAACAGCGATCGCGTATTTCGTCTCG
CTCAGGCGCAATCACGAATGAATAACGGTTTGGTTGATGCGAGTGATTTTGATGACGAGCGTAATGGCTG
GCCTGTTGAACAAGTCTGGAAAGAAATGCATAAACTTTTGCCATTCTCACCGGATTCAGTCGTCACTCAT
GGTGATTTCTCACTTGATAACCTTATTTTTGACGAGGGGAAATTAATAGGTTGTATTGATGTTGGACGAG
TCGGAATCGCAGACCGATACCAGGATCTTGCCATCCTATGGAACTGCCTCGGTGAGTTTTCTCCTTCATT
ACAGAAACGGCTTTTTCAAAAATATGGTATTGATAATCCTGATATGAATAAATTGCAGTTTCATTTGATG
CTCGATGAGTTTTTCTAATCAGAATTGGTTAATTGGTTGTAACACTGGCAGAGCATTACGCTGACTTGAC
GGGACGGCGCAAGCTCATGACCAAAATCCCTTAACGTGAGTTACGCGTCGTTCCACTGAGCGTCAGACCC
CGTAGAAAAGATCAAAGGATCTTCTTGAGATCCTTTTTTTCTGCGCGTAATCTGCTGCTTGCAAACAAAA
AAACCACCGCTACCAGCGGTGGTTTGTTTGCCGGATCAAGAGCTACCAACTCTTTTTCCGAAGGTAACTG
GCTTCAGCAGAGCGCAGATACCAAATACTGTTCTTCTAGTGTAGCCGTAGTTAGGCCACCACTTCAAGAA
CTCTGTAGCACCGCCTACATACCTCGCTCTGCTAATCCTGTTACCAGTGGCTGCTGCCAGTGGCGATAAG
TCGTGTCTTACCGGGTTGGACTCAAGACGATAGTTACCGGATAAGGCGCAGCGGTCGGGCTGAACGGGGG
GTTCGTGCACACAGCCCAGCTTGGAGCGAACGACCTACACCGAACTGAGATACCTACAGCGTGAGCTATG
AGAAAGCGCCACGCTTCCCGAAGGGAGAAAGGCGGACAGGTATCCGGTAAGCGGCAGGGTCGGAACAGGA
GAGCGCACGAGGGAGCTTCCAGGGGGAAACGCCTGGTATCTTTATAGTCCTGTCGGGTTTCGCCACCTCT
GACTTGAGCGTCGATTTTTGTGATGCTCGTCAGGGGGGCGGAGCCTATGGAAAAACGCCAGCAACGCGGC
CTTTTTACGGTTCCTGGCCTTTTGCTGGCCTTTTGCTCACATGTTCTTTCCTGCGTTATCCCCTGATTCT
GTGGATAACCGTATTACCGCCTTTGAGTGAGCTGATACCGCTCGCCGCAGCCGAACGACCGAGCGCAGCG
AGTCAGTGAGCGAGGAAGCGGAAGAGCGCCCAATACGCAAACCGCCTCTCCCCGCGCGTTGGCCGATTCA
TTAATGCAGCTGGCACGACAGGTTTCCCGACTGGAAAGCGGGCAGTGAGCGCAACGCAATTAATACGCGT
ACCGCTAGCCAGGAAGAGTTTGTAGAAACGCAAAAAGGCCATCCGTCAGGATGGCCTTCTGCTTAGTTTG
ATGCCTGGCAGTTTATGGCGGGCGTCCTGCCCGCCACCCTCCGGGCCGTTGCTTCACAACGTTCAAATCC
GCTCCCGGCGGATTTGTCCTACTCAGGAGAGCGTTCACCGACAAACAACAGATAAAACGAAAGGCCCAGT
CTTCCGACTGAGCCTTTCGTTTTATTTGATGCCTGGCAGTTCCCTACTCTCGCGTTAACGCTAGCATGGA
TGTTTTCCCAGTCACGACGTTGTAAAACGACGGCCAGTCTTAAGCTCGGGCCCTGCAGCTCTAGAGCTCG
AATTCTACAGGTCACTAATACCATCTAAGTAGTTGGTT
Features (pLannotate 1.2.2; 12 found; start..end, strand, type, name):
      1..125     -  protein_bind   attR2: mutant version of attR; recombination site for the Gateway® LR reaction LR Clonase™
    127..792     +  CDS            RAB3D: RAB3D_HUMAN - Also known as GOV, RAB16. Experimental evidence at protein level: Swiss-Prot protein existence level 1. Protein transport. Probably involved in regulated exocytosis (By similarity). From Homo sapiens (Human).
    814..834     -  protein_bind   attB3: mutant version of attB; core recombination site for the Gateway® BP reaction BP Clonase™
    825..910     -  protein_bind   attL1 (fragment): mutant version of attL; recombination site for the Gateway® LR reaction LR Clonase™
    947..965     -  promoter       T7 promoter: promoter for bacteriophage T7 RNA polymerase
   1099..1908    +  CDS            KanR: aminoglycoside phosphotransferase; aph(3')-Ia; confers resistance to kanamycin in bacteria or G418 (Geneticin®) in eukaryotes
   2055..2643    +  rep_origin     ori: high-copy-number ColE1/pMB1/pBR322/pUC origin of replication
   2826..2918    +  CDS            lacI (fragment): lac repressor; lacI; The lac repressor binds to the lac operator to inhibit transcription in E. coli. This inhibition can be relieved by adding lactose or isopropyl-β-D-thiogalactopyranoside (IPTG).
   2973..3000    -  terminator     rrnB T2 terminator: transcription terminator T2 from the E. coli rrnB gene
   3132..3175    +  terminator     rrnB T1 terminator: Escherichia coli rrnB; transcription terminator T1 from the E. coli rrnB gene
   3222..3258    -  CDS            lacZα (fragment): LacZα fragment of β-galactosidase; lacZ fragment
   3296..3325    -  protein_bind   attP2 (fragment): mutant version of attP; recombination site for the Gateway® BP reaction BP Clonase™
