[The description below was written by a language model from this plasmid's Addgene catalogue record and pLannotate feature annotations shown in this document.]
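Description:
p3E-rab3da is a 3' entry clone for multisite Gateway assembly, made by recombining the zebrafish (Danio rerio) rab3da coding sequence into the pDONR P2R-P3 donor backbone. It is a small plasmid of about 3.3 kb, maintained in E. coli on a high-copy ColE1/pUC-type origin and selected with kanamycin through an aminoglycoside phosphotransferase (KanR) gene. Other backbone elements in the annotation include the rrnB T1 and T2 transcription terminators, which insulate the cloning region from read-through transcription, a T7 promoter beside the recombination cassette, and short lacI and lacZα remnants with no functional role.

The payload is a roughly 670 bp open reading frame. The automated annotation labels it as human RAB3D by homology, but the catalogue entry identifies it as the zebrafish orthologue rab3da, a Rab3-family small GTPase associated with regulated exocytosis and vesicle transport. The insert is flanked by an attR2 site on one side and, on the other, by sequence annotated as an attB3 core overlapping an attL fragment, consistent with the attL3 site expected in a 3' entry clone. These sites allow an LR reaction that joins this clone with a 5' entry clone (typically a promoter) and a middle entry clone (typically a fluorescent protein or other tag) in a destination vector. This places rab3da at the 3' end so that it is expressed as a fusion downstream of the middle element. The plasmid carries no eukaryotic promoter of its own and is not an expression construct.

The two sequence records (depositor and sequencing-derived) are the same length and show the same features with different start coordinates. The record supports its use for building tagged Rab constructs for zebrafish cell biological studies.
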