Addgene plasmid #109706: p3E-rab3da
Purpose: Multisite gateway vector for 3' tagging with rab3da
Depositing lab: Rob Parton. Depositing organization: University of Queensland, Institute for Molecular Bioscience. Publication: In vivo cell biological screening identifies an endocytic capture mechanism for T-tubule formation. Hall TE, Martel N, Ariotti N, Xiong Z, Lo HP, Ferguson C, Rae J, Lim YW, Parton RG. Nat Commun. 2020 Jul 24;11(1):3711. doi: 10.1038/s41467-020-17486-w. PubMed 32709891.
Backbone
  Vector backbone: pDONR p2R-p3
  Vector type: Zebrafish plasmids
Growth in bacteria
  Bacterial resistance: Kanamycin, 50 μg/mL
  Growth temperature: 37°C
  Growth strain: DH5alpha
  Copy number: High Copy
Gene/Insert
  Gene/Insert name: rab3da
  Species: D. rerio (zebrafish)
  Entrez Gene: rab3da (a.k.a. fi17a03, rab3d, wu:fi17a03)
  Cloning method: Gateway Cloning
Terms and licenses: Academic/Nonprofit Terms; Industry Terms: Not Available to Industry
How to cite: p3E-rab3da was a gift from Rob Parton (Addgene plasmid # 109706 ; http://n2t.net/addgene:109706 ; RRID:Addgene_109706)
